>Addgene plasmid #87888 | pUC57 DYSF, alt exon 1, 5a, 17 | addgene full sequence | sequence record 174215 | Addgene NGS Result
CGAAAGGGGGATGTGCTGCAAGGCGATTAAGTTGGGTAACGCCAGGGTTTTCCCAGTCACGACGTTGTAA
AACGACGGCCAGTGAATTGACGCGTATTGGGATATGCTGAGGGTCTTCATCCTCTATGCCGAGAACGTCC
ACACACCCGACACCGACATCAGCGATGCCTACTGCTCCGCGGTGTTTGCAGGGGTGAAGAAGAGAACCAA
AGTCATCAAGAACAGCGTGAACCCTGTATGGAATGAGGGATTTGAATGGGACCTCAAGGGCATCCCCCTG
GACCAGGGCTCTGAGCTTCATGTGGTGGTCAAAGACCATGAGACGATGGGGAGGAACAGGTTCCTGGGGG
AAGCCAAGGTCCCACTCCGAGAGGTCCTCGCCACCCCTAGTCTGTCCGCCAGCTTCAATGCCCCCCTGCT
GGACACCAAGAAGCAGCCCACAGGGGCCTCGCTGGTCCTGCAGGTGTCCTACACACCGCTGCCTGGAGCT
GTGCCCCTGTTCCCGCCCCCTACTCCTCTGGAGCCCTCCCCGACTCTGCCTGACCTGGATGTAGTGGCAG
GCGGGGGACAGAGCCGGGCCGAGACTTGGTCCCTGCTCAGTGACAGCACCATGGACACGAGATACTCTGG
AAAGAAGTGGCCGGCCCCCACGGACACAGGAGGAGAGGAAGACACAGAGGACCAGGGACTCACTGGAGAT
GAGGCGGAGCCATTCCTGGATCAAAGCGGAGGCCCGGGGGCTCCCACCACCCCAAGGAAACTACCTTCAC
GTCCTCCGCCCCACTACCCCGGGATCAAAAGAAAGCGAAGTGCGCCTACATCTAGAAAGCTGCTGTCAGA
CAAACCGCAGGATTTCCAGATCAGGGTCCAGGTGATCGAGGGGCGCCAGCTGCCGGGGGTGAACATCAAG
CCTGTGGTCAAGGTTACCGCTGCAGGGCAGACCAAGCGGACGCGGATCCACAAGGGAAACAGCCCACTCT
TCAATGAGACTCTTTTCTTCAACTTGTTTGACTCTCCTGGGGAGCTGTTTGATGAGCCCATCTTTATCAC
GGTGGTAGACTCTCGTTCTCTCAGGACAGATGCTCTCCTCGGGGAGTTCCGGATGGACGTGGGCACCATT
TACAGAGAGCCCCGGCACGCCTATCTCAGGAAGTGGCTGCTGCTCTCAGACCCTGATGACTTCTCTGCTG
GGGCCAGAGGCTACCTGAAAACAAGCCTTTGTGTGCTGGGGCCTGGGGACGAAGCGCCTCTGGAGAGAAA
AGACCCCTCTGAAGACAAGGAGGACATTGAAAGCAACCTGCTCCGGCCCACAGGCGTAGCCCTGCGAGGA
GCCCACTTCTGCCTGAAGGTCTTCCGGGCCGAGGACTTGCCGCAGATGGACGATGCCGTGATGGACAACG
TGAAACAGATCTTTGGCTTCGAGAGTAACAAGAAGAACTTGGTGGACCCCTTTGTGGAGGTCAGCTTTGC
GGGGAAAATGCTGTGCAGCAAGATCTTGGAGAAGACGGCCAACCCTCAGTGGAACCAGAACATCACACTG
CCTGCCATGTTTCCCTCCATGTGCGAAAAAATGAGGATTCGTATCATAGACTGGGACCGCCTGACTCACA
ATGACATCGTGGCTACCACCTACCTGAGTATGTCGAAAATCTCTGCCCCTGGAGGAGAAATAGAAGAGGA
GCCTGCAGGTGCTGTCAAGCCTTCGAAAGCCTCAGACTTGGATGACTACCTGGGCTTCCTCCCCACTTTT
GGGCCCTGCTACATCAACCTCTATGGCAGTCCCAGAGAGTTCACAGGCTTCCCAGACCCCTACACAGAGC
TCAACACAGGCAAGGGGGAAGGTGTGGCTTATCGTGGCCGGCTTCTGCTCTCCCTGGAGACCAAGCTGGT
GGAGCACAGTGAACAGAAGGTGGAGGACCTTCCTGCGGATGACATCCTCCGGGTGGAGAAGTACCTTAGG
AGGCGCAAGTACTCCCTGTTTGCGGCCTTCTACTCAGCCACCATGCTGCAGGATGTGGATGACGCCATCC
AGTTTGAGGTCAGCATCGGGAACTACGGGAACAAGTTCGACATGACCTGCCTGCCGCTGGCCTCCACCAC
TCAGTACAGCCGTGCAGTCTTTGACGGGTGCCACTACTACTACCTACCCTGGGGTAACGTGAAACCCGTG
GTGGTGCTGTCATCCTACTGGGAGGACATCAGCCATAGAATCGAGACTCAGAACCAGCTGCTTGGGATTG
CTGACCGGCTGGAAGCTGGCCTGGAGCAGGTCCACCTGGCCCTGAAGGCGCAGTGCTCCACGGAGGACGT
GGACTCGCTGGTGGCTCAGCTGACGGATGAGCTCATCGCAGGCTGCAGCCAGCCTCTGGGTGACATCCAT
GAGACACCCTCTGCCACCCACCTGGACCAGTACCTGTACCAGCTGCGCACCCATCACCTGAGCCAAATCA
CTGAGGCTGCCCTGGCCCTGAAGCTCGGCCACAGTGAGCTCCCTGCAGCTCTGGAGCAGGCGGAGGACTG
GCTCCTGCGTCTGCGTGCCCTGGCAGAGGAGCCCCAGAACAGCCTGCCGGACATCGTCATCTGGATGCTG
CAGGGAGACAAGCGTGTGGCATACCAGCGGGTGCCTGCCCACCAAGTCCTCTTCTCCCGGCGGGGTGCCA
ACTACTGTGGCAAGAATTGTGGGAAGCTACAGACAATCTTTCTGAAATATCCGATGGAGAAGGTGCCTGG
CGCCCGGATGCCAGTGCAGATACGGGTCAAGCTGTGGTTTGGGCTCTCTGTGGATGAGAAGGAGTTCAAC
CAGTTTGCTGAGGGGAAGCTGTCTGTCTTTGCTGAAACCTATGAGAACGAGACTAAGTTGGCCCTTGTTG
GGAACTGGGGCACAACGGGCCTCACCTACCCCAAGTTTTCTGACGTCACGGGCAAGATCAAGCTACCCAA
GGACAGCTTCCGCCCCTCGGCCGGCTGGACCTGGGCTGGAGATTGGTTCGTGTGCCCGGAGAAGACTCTG
CTCCATGACATGGACGCCGGTCACCTGAGCTTCGTGGAAGAGGTGTTTGAGAACCAGACCCGGCTTCCCG
GAGGCCAGTGGATCTACATGAGTGACAACTACACCGATGTGAACGGGGAGAAGGTGCTTCCCAAGGATGA
CATTGAGTGCCCACTGGGCTGGAAGTGGGAAGATGAGGAATGGTCCACAGACCTCAACCGGGCTGTCGAT
GAGCAAGGCTGGGAGTATAGCATCACCATCCCCCCGGAGCGGAAGCCGAAGCACTGGGTCCCTGCTGAGA
AGATGTACTACACACACCGACGGCGGCGCTGGGTGCGCCTGCGCAGGAGGGATCTCAGCCAAATGGAAGC
ACTGAAAAGGCACAGGCAGGCGGAGGCGGAGGGCGAGGGCTGGGAGTACGCCTCTCTTTTTGGCTGGAAG
TTCCACCTCGAGTACCGCAAGACAGATGCCTTCCGCCGCCGCCGCTGGCGCCGTCGCATGGAGCCACTGG
AGAAGACGGGGCCTGCAGCTGTGTTTGCCCTTGAGGGGGCCCTGGGCGGCGTGATGGATGACAAGAGTGA
AGATTCCATGTCCGTCTCCACCTTGAGCTTCGGTGTGAACAGACCCACGATTTCCTGCATATTCGACTAT
GGGAACCGCTACCATCTACGCTGCTACATGTACCAGGCCCGGGACCTGGCTGCGATGGACAAGGACTCTT
TTTCTGATCCCTATGCCATCGTCTCCTTCCTGCACCAGAGCCAGAAGACGGTGGTGGTGAAGAACACCCT
TAACCCCACCTGGGACCAGACGCTCATCTTCTACGAGATCGAGATCTTTGGCGAGCCGGCCACAGTTGCT
GAGCAACCGCCCAGCATTGTGGTGGAGCTGTACGACCATGACACTTATGGTGCAGACGAGTTTATGGGTC
GCTGCATCTGTCAACCGAGTCTGGAACGGATGCCACGGCTGGCCTGGTTCCCACTGACGAGGGGCAGCCA
GCCGTCGGGGGAGCTGCTGGCCTCTTTTGAGCTCATCCAGAGAGAGAAGCCGGCCATCCACCATATTCCT
GGTTTTGAGGTGCAGGAGACATCAAGGATCCTGGATGAGTCTGAGGACACAGACCTGCCCTACCCACCAC
CCCAGAGGGAGGCCAACATCTACATGGTTCCTCAGAACATCAAGCCAGCGCTCCAGCGTACCGCCATCGA
GATCCTGGCATGGGGCCTGCGGAACATGAAGAGTTACCAGCTGGCCAACATCTCCTCCCCCAGCCTCGTG
GTAGAGTGTGGGGGCCAGACGGTGCAGTCCTGTGTCATCAGGAACCTCCGGAAGAACCCCAACTTTGACA
TCTGCACCCTCTTCATGGAAGTGATGCTGCCCAGGGAGGAGCTCTACTGCCCCCCCATCACCGTCAAGGT
CATCGATAACCGCCAGTTTGGCCGCCGGCCTGTGGTGGGCCAGTGTACCATCCGCTCCCTGGAGAGCTTC
CTGTGTGACCCCTACTCGGCGGAGAGTCCATCCCCACAGGGTGGCCCAGACGATGTGAGCCTACTCAGTC
CTGGGGAAGACGTGCTCATCGACATTGATGACAAGGAGCCCCTCATCCCCATCCAGGAGGAAGAGTTCAT
CGATTGGTGGAGCAAATTCTTTGCCTCCATAGGGGAGAGGGAAAAGTGCGGCTCCTACCTGGAGAAGGAT
TTTGACACCCTGAAGGTCTATGACACACAGCTGGAGAATGTGGAGGCCTTTGAGGGCCTGTCTGACTTTT
GTAACACCTTCAAGCTGTACCGGGGCAAGACGCAGGAGGAGACAGAAGATCCATCTGTGATTGGTGAATT
TAAGGGCCTCTTCAAAATTTATCCCCTCCCAGAAGACCCAGCCATCCCCATGCCCCCAAGACAGTTCCAC
CAGCTGGCCGCCCAGGGACCCCAGGAGTGCTTGGTCCGTATCTACATTGTCCGAGCATTTGGCCTGCAGC
CCAAGGACCCCAATGGAAAGTGTGATCCTTACATCAAGATCTCCATAGGGAAGAAATCAGTGAGTGACCA
GGATAACTACATCCCCTGCACGCTGGAGCCCGTATTTGGAAAGATGTTCGAGCTGACCTGCACTCTGCCT
CTGGAGAAGGACCTAAAGATCACTCTCTATGACTATGACCTCCTCTCCAAGGACGAAAAGATCGGTGAGA
CGGTCGTCGACCTGGAGAACAGGCTGCTGTCCAAGTTTGGGGCTCGCTGTGGACTCCCACAGACCTACTG
TGTCTCTGGACCGAACCAGTGGCGGGACCAGCTCCGCCCCTCCCAGCTCCTCCACCTCTTCTGCCAGCAG
CATAGAGTCAAGGCACCTGTGTACCGGACAGACCGTGTAATGTTTCAGGATAAAGAATATTCCATTGAAG
AGATAGAGGCTGGCAGGATCCCAAACCCACACCTGGGCCCAGTGGAGGAGCGTCTGGCTCTGCATGTGCT
TCAGCAGCAGGGCCTGGTCCCGGAGCACGTGGAGTCACGGCCCCTCTACAGCCCCCTGCAGCCAGACATC
GAGCAGGGGAAGCTGCAGATGTGGGTCGACCTATTTCCGAAGGCCCTGGGGCGGCCTGGACCTCCCTTCA
ACATCACCCCACGGAGAGCCAGAAGGTTTTTCCTGCGTTGTATTATCTGGAATACCAGAGATGTGATCCT
GGATGACCTGAGCCTCACGGGGGAGAAGATGAGCGACATTTATGTGAAAGGTTGGATGATTGGCTTTGAA
GAACACAAGCAAAAGACAGACGTGCATTATCGTTCCCTGGGAGGTGAAGGCAACTTCAACTGGAGGTTCA
TTTTCCCCTTCGACTACCTGCCAGCTGAGCAAGTCTGTACCATTGCCAAGAAGGATGCCTTCTGGAGGCT
GGACAAGACTGAGAGCAAAATCCCAGCACGAGTGGTGTTCCAGATCTGGGACAATGACAAGTTCTCCTTT
GATGATTTTCTGGGCTCCCTGCAGCTCGATCTCAACCGCATGCCCAAGCCAGCCAAGACAGCCAAGAAGT
GCTCCTTGGACCAGCTGGATGATGCTTTCCACCCAGAATGGTTTGTGTCCCTTTTTGAGCAGAAAACAGT
GAAGGGCTGGTGGCCCTGTGTAGCAGAAGAGGGTGAGAAGAAAATACTGGCGGGCAAGCTGGAAATGACC
TTGGAGATTGTAGCAGAGAGTGAGCATGAGGAGCGGCCTGCTGGCCAGGGCCGGGATGAGCCCAACATGA
ACCCTAAGCTTGAGGACCCAAGGCGCCCCGACACCTCCTTCCTGTGGTTTACCTCCCCATACAAGACCAT
GAAGTTCATCCTGTGGCGGCGTTTCCGGTGGGCCATCATCCTCTTCATCATCCTCTTCATCCTGCTGCTG
TTCCTGGCCATCTTCATCTACGCCTTCCCGAACTATGCTGCCATGAAGCTGGTGAAGCCCTTCAGCTGAA
TCCCAATGGCGCGCCGAGCTTGGCTCGAGCATGGTCATAGCTGTTTCCTGTGTGAAATTGTTATCCGCTC
ACAATTCCACACAACATACGAGCCGGAAGCATAAAGTGTAAAGCCTGGGGTGCCTAATGAGTGAGCTAAC
TCACATTAATTGCGTTGCGCTCACTGCCCGCTTTCCAGTCGGGAAACCTGTCGTGCCAGCTGCATTAATG
AATCGGCCAACGCGCGGGGAGAGGCGGTTTGCGTATTGGGCGCTCTTCCGCTTCCTCGCTCACTGACTCG
CTGCGCTCGGTCGTTCGGCTGCGGCGAGCGGTATCAGCTCACTCAAAGGCGGTAATACGGTTATCCACAG
AATCAGGGGATAACGCAGGAAAGAACATGTGAGCAAAAGGCCAGCAAAAGGCCAGGAACCGTAAAAAGGC
CGCGTTGCTGGCGTTTTTCCATAGGCTCCGCCCCCCTGACGAGCATCACAAAAATCGACGCTCAAGTCAG
AGGTGGCGAAACCCGACAGGACTATAAAGATACCAGGCGTTTCCCCCTGGAAGCTCCCTCGTGCGCTCTC
CTGTTCCGACCCTGCCGCTTACCGGATACCTGTCCGCCTTTCTCCCTTCGGGAAGCGTGGCGCTTTCTCA
TAGCTCACGCTGTAGGTATCTCAGTTCGGTGTAGGTCGTTCGCTCCAAGCTGGGCTGTGTGCACGAACCC
CCCGTTCAGCCCGACCGCTGCGCCTTATCCGGTAACTATCGTCTTGAGTCCAACCCGGTAAGACACGACT
TATCGCCACTGGCAGCAGCCACTGGTAACAGGATTAGCAGAGCGAGGTATGTAGGCGGTGCTACAGAGTT
CTTGAAGTGGTGGCCTAACTACGGCTACACTAGAAGAACAGTATTTGGTATCTGCGCTCTGCTGAAGCCA
GTTACCTTCGGAAAAAGAGTTGGTAGCTCTTGATCCGGCAAACAAACCACCGCTGGTAGCGGTGGTTTTT
TTGTTTGCAAGCAGCAGATTACGCGCAGAAAAAAAGGATCTCAAGAAGATCCTTTGATCTTTTCTACGGG
GTCTGACGCTCAGTGGAACGAAAACTCACGTTAAGGGATTTTGGTCATGAGATTATCAAAAAGGATCTTC
ACCTAGATCCTTTTAAATTAAAAATGAAGTTTTAAATCAATCTAAAGTATATATGAGTAAACTTGGTCTG
ACAGTTAGAAAAACTCATCGAGCATCAAATGAAACTGCAATTTATTCATATCAGGATTATCAATACCATA
TTTTTGAAAAAGCCGTTTCTGTAATGAAGGAGAAAACTCACCGAGGCAGTTCCATAGGATGGCAAGATCC
TGGTATCGGTCTGCGATTCCGACTCGTCCAACATCAATACAACCTATTAATTTCCCCTCGTCAAAAATAA
GGTTATCAAGTGAGAAATCACCATGAGTGACGACTGAATCCGGTGAGAATGGCAAAAGTTTATGCATTTC
TTTCCAGACTTGTTCAACAGGCCAGCCATTACGCTCGTCATCAAAATCACTCGCATCAACCAAACCGTTA
TTCATTCGTGATTGCGCCTGAGCGAGACGAAATACGCGATCGCTGTTAAAAGGACAATTACAAACAGGAA
TCGAATGCAACCGGCGCAGGAACACTGCCAGCGCATCAACAATATTTTCACCTGAATCAGGATATTCTTC
TAATACCTGGAATGCTGTTTTCCCAGGGATCGCAGTGGTGAGTAACCATGCATCATCAGGAGTACGGATA
AAATGCTTGATGGTCGGAAGAGGCATAAATTCCGTCAGCCAGTTTAGTCTGACCATCTCATCTGTAACAT
CATTGGCAACGCTACCTTTGCCATGTTTCAGAAACAACTCTGGCGCATCGGGCTTCCCATACAATCGATA
GATTGTCGCACCTGATTGCCCGACATTATCGCGAGCCCATTTATACCCATATAAATCAGCATCCATGTTG
GAATTTAATCGCGGCCTAGAGCAAGACGTTTCCCGTTGAATATGGCTCATACTCTTCCTTTTTCAATATT
ATTGAAGCATTTATCAGGGTTATTGTCTCATGAGCGGATACATATTTGAATGTATTTAGAAAAATAAACA
AATAGGGGTTCCGCGCACATTTCCCCGAAAAGTGCCACCTGACGTCTAAGAAACCATTATTATCATGACA
TTAACCTATAAAAATAGGCGTATCACGAGGCCCTTTCGTCTCGCGCGTTTCGGTGATGACGGTGAAAACC
TCTGACACATGCAGCTCCCGGAGACGGTCACAGCTTGTCTGTAAGCGGATGCCGGGAGCAGACAAGCCCG
TCAGGGCGCGTCAGCGGGTGTTGGCGGGTGTCGGGGCTGGCTTAACTATGCGGCATCAGAGCAGATTGTA
CTGAGAGTGCACCATATGCGGTGTGAAATACCGCACAGATGCGTAAGGAGAAAATACCGCATCAGGCGCC
ATTCGCCATTCAGGCTGCGCAACTGTTGGGAAGGGCGATCGGTGCGGGCCTCTTCGCTATTACGCCAGCT
GG
Features (pLannotate 1.2.2; 11 found; start..end, strand, type, name):
    104..6436    +  CDS            DYSF: DYSF_HUMAN - Also known as FER1L1. Experimental evidence at protein level: Swiss-Prot protein existence level 1. Key calcium ion sensor involved in the Ca(2+)-triggered synaptic vesicle-plasma membrane fusion. Plays a role in the sarcolemma repair mechanism of both skeletal muscle and cardiomyocytes that permits rapid resealing of membranes disrupted by mechanical stress (By similarity). From Homo sapiens (Human).
   6498..6514    -  protein_bind   lac operator: The lac repressor binds to the lac operator to inhibit transcription in E. coli. This inhibition can be relieved by adding lactose or isopropyl-β-D-thiogalactopyranoside (IPTG). lac repressor encoded by lacI
   6522..6552    -  promoter       lac promoter: promoter for the E. coli lac operon
   6567..6588    -  protein_bind   CAP binding site: CAP binding activates transcription in the presence of cAMP. E. coli catabolite activator protein
   6601..6693    -  CDS            lacI (fragment): lac repressor; lacI; The lac repressor binds to the lac operator to inhibit transcription in E. coli. This inhibition can be relieved by adding lactose or isopropyl-β-D-thiogalactopyranoside (IPTG).
   6876..7464    -  rep_origin     ori: high-copy-number ColE1/pMB1/pBR322/pUC origin of replication
   7635..8450    -  CDS            KanR: aminoglycoside phosphotransferase; aph(3')-Ia; confers resistance to kanamycin in bacteria or G418 (Geneticin®) in eukaryotes
   8451..8555    -  promoter       AmpR promoter: bla
   8650..8685    +  CDS            rop (fragment): Rop protein, which maintains plasmids at low copy number; rop
   8787..8886    +  misc_feature   bom (fragment): basis of mobility region from pBR322
   8892..87      -  CDS            lacZα (fragment) (across the origin): LacZα fragment of β-galactosidase; lacZ fragment
