[The description below was written by a language model from this plasmid's Addgene catalogue record and pLannotate feature annotations shown in this document.]
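Description:
pUC57 DYSF, alt exon 1, 5a, 17 is a high-copy bacterial plasmid of about 9 kb, built on the pUC57 Kan cloning backbone, that carries a full-length human dysferlin (DYSF) coding sequence representing one specific splice isoform. It replicates in E. coli from the ColE1/pUC-type origin and is selected with kanamycin through an aminoglycoside phosphotransferase gene (aph(3')-Ia), which the annotation places downstream of a bla (AmpR) promoter. The remaining annotated backbone elements are typical pUC remnants: short fragments of lacI, rop and the pBR322 bom region, and a lacZα fragment interrupted by the insert.

The payload is a DYSF open reading frame of roughly 6.3 kb. According to the depositor's naming scheme, dysferlin transcripts can begin with either exon 1 or an alternative exon 1, and exons 5a, 17 and 40a are optional. An optional exon is present only if it is listed in the name, and all other exons are included in every construct of the series. This plasmid therefore contains the alternative first exon together with exons 5a and 17, and lacks exon 40a. Dysferlin is a calcium-sensing membrane protein implicated in resealing of the sarcolemma in skeletal and cardiac muscle.

Although the plasmid is catalogued as a bacterial expression vector, the only promoter near the insert is the lac promoter with its operator and CAP site. This lies downstream of the DYSF coding sequence and points toward it on the opposite strand, so it would not produce sense transcripts. No eukaryotic promoter, tag or polyadenylation signal is annotated. The plasmid thus appears to serve mainly as a sequence-defined storage and subcloning source for research on alternative dysferlin isoforms. The cloning method is not recorded.
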