Addgene plasmid #87888: pUC57 DYSF, alt exon 1, 5a, 17
Purpose: research of alternative isoforms of the protein dysferlin
Depositing lab: Jain Foundation.
Backbone
  Vector backbone: pUC57 Kan
  Vector type: Bacterial Expression
Growth in bacteria
  Bacterial resistance: Kanamycin, 50 μg/mL
  Growth temperature: 37°C
  Growth strain: DH5alpha
  Copy number: High Copy
Gene/Insert
  Gene/Insert name: DYSF, alt exon 1, 5a, 17
  Species: H. sapiens (human)
  Mutation: alternative isoforms, see comments
  Entrez Gene: DYSF (a.k.a. FER1L1, LGMD2B, LGMDR2, MMD1)
  Cloning method: Unknown
Terms and licenses: Academic/Nonprofit Terms; Industry Terms: Not Available to Industry
Depositor comments: There are alternative isoforms of the dysferlin protein. The insert contained in this plasmid is described as such: 1. Dysferlin can utilize exon 1 or alternative exon 1a to build a full protein. Therefore, which exon 1 has been included in the construct is noted. 2. Exons 5a, 17 and 40a are optional exons, so if the exon is listed, it is included in the name. 3. The remainder of the exons are not optional, and are included in all constructs.
How to cite: pUC57 DYSF, alt exon 1, 5a, 17 was a gift from Jain Foundation (Addgene plasmid # 87888 ; http://n2t.net/addgene:87888 ; RRID:Addgene_87888)
