>Addgene plasmid #87888 | pUC57 DYSF, alt exon 1, 5a, 17 | depositor partial sequence | sequence record 171340 | pUC57 DYSF, alt exon 1, 5a, 17 sequence 6336 bps
ATGCTGAGGGTCTTCATCCTCTATGCCGAGAACGTCCACACACCCGACACCGACATCAGCGATGCCTACT
GCTCCGCGGTGTTTGCAGGGGTGAAGAAGAGAACCAAAGTCATCAAGAACAGCGTGAACCCTGTATGGAA
TGAGGGATTTGAATGGGACCTCAAGGGCATCCCCCTGGACCAGGGCTCTGAGCTTCATGTGGTGGTCAAA
GACCATGAGACGATGGGGAGGAACAGGTTCCTGGGGGAAGCCAAGGTCCCACTCCGAGAGGTCCTCGCCA
CCCCTAGTCTGTCCGCCAGCTTCAATGCCCCCCTGCTGGACACCAAGAAGCAGCCCACAGGGGCCTCGCT
GGTCCTGCAGGTGTCCTACACACCGCTGCCTGGAGCTGTGCCCCTGTTCCCGCCCCCTACTCCTCTGGAG
CCCTCCCCGACTCTGCCTGACCTGGATGTAGTGGCAGGCGGGGGACAGAGCCGGGCCGAGACTTGGTCCC
TGCTCAGTGACAGCACCATGGACACGAGATACTCTGGAAAGAAGTGGCCGGCCCCCACGGACACAGGAGG
AGAGGAAGACACAGAGGACCAGGGACTCACTGGAGATGAGGCGGAGCCATTCCTGGATCAAAGCGGAGGC
CCGGGGGCTCCCACCACCCCAAGGAAACTACCTTCACGTCCTCCGCCCCACTACCCCGGGATCAAAAGAA
AGCGAAGTGCGCCTACATCTAGAAAGCTGCTGTCAGACAAACCGCAGGATTTCCAGATCAGGGTCCAGGT
GATCGAGGGGCGCCAGCTGCCGGGGGTGAACATCAAGCCTGTGGTCAAGGTTACCGCTGCAGGGCAGACC
AAGCGGACGCGGATCCACAAGGGAAACAGCCCACTCTTCAATGAGACTCTTTTCTTCAACTTGTTTGACT
CTCCTGGGGAGCTGTTTGATGAGCCCATCTTTATCACGGTGGTAGACTCTCGTTCTCTCAGGACAGATGC
TCTCCTCGGGGAGTTCCGGATGGACGTGGGCACCATTTACAGAGAGCCCCGGCACGCCTATCTCAGGAAG
TGGCTGCTGCTCTCAGACCCTGATGACTTCTCTGCTGGGGCCAGAGGCTACCTGAAAACAAGCCTTTGTG
TGCTGGGGCCTGGGGACGAAGCGCCTCTGGAGAGAAAAGACCCCTCTGAAGACAAGGAGGACATTGAAAG
CAACCTGCTCCGGCCCACAGGCGTAGCCCTGCGAGGAGCCCACTTCTGCCTGAAGGTCTTCCGGGCCGAG
GACTTGCCGCAGATGGACGATGCCGTGATGGACAACGTGAAACAGATCTTTGGCTTCGAGAGTAACAAGA
AGAACTTGGTGGACCCCTTTGTGGAGGTCAGCTTTGCGGGGAAAATGCTGTGCAGCAAGATCTTGGAGAA
GACGGCCAACCCTCAGTGGAACCAGAACATCACACTGCCTGCCATGTTTCCCTCCATGTGCGAAAAAATG
AGGATTCGTATCATAGACTGGGACCGCCTGACTCACAATGACATCGTGGCTACCACCTACCTGAGTATGT
CGAAAATCTCTGCCCCTGGAGGAGAAATAGAAGAGGAGCCTGCAGGTGCTGTCAAGCCTTCGAAAGCCTC
AGACTTGGATGACTACCTGGGCTTCCTCCCCACTTTTGGGCCCTGCTACATCAACCTCTATGGCAGTCCC
AGAGAGTTCACAGGCTTCCCAGACCCCTACACAGAGCTCAACACAGGCAAGGGGGAAGGTGTGGCTTATC
GTGGCCGGCTTCTGCTCTCCCTGGAGACCAAGCTGGTGGAGCACAGTGAACAGAAGGTGGAGGACCTTCC
TGCGGATGACATCCTCCGGGTGGAGAAGTACCTTAGGAGGCGCAAGTACTCCCTGTTTGCGGCCTTCTAC
TCAGCCACCATGCTGCAGGATGTGGATGACGCCATCCAGTTTGAGGTCAGCATCGGGAACTACGGGAACA
AGTTCGACATGACCTGCCTGCCGCTGGCCTCCACCACTCAGTACAGCCGTGCAGTCTTTGACGGGTGCCA
CTACTACTACCTACCCTGGGGTAACGTGAAACCCGTGGTGGTGCTGTCATCCTACTGGGAGGACATCAGC
CATAGAATCGAGACTCAGAACCAGCTGCTTGGGATTGCTGACCGGCTGGAAGCTGGCCTGGAGCAGGTCC
ACCTGGCCCTGAAGGCGCAGTGCTCCACGGAGGACGTGGACTCGCTGGTGGCTCAGCTGACGGATGAGCT
CATCGCAGGCTGCAGCCAGCCTCTGGGTGACATCCATGAGACACCCTCTGCCACCCACCTGGACCAGTAC
CTGTACCAGCTGCGCACCCATCACCTGAGCCAAATCACTGAGGCTGCCCTGGCCCTGAAGCTCGGCCACA
GTGAGCTCCCTGCAGCTCTGGAGCAGGCGGAGGACTGGCTCCTGCGTCTGCGTGCCCTGGCAGAGGAGCC
CCAGAACAGCCTGCCGGACATCGTCATCTGGATGCTGCAGGGAGACAAGCGTGTGGCATACCAGCGGGTG
CCTGCCCACCAAGTCCTCTTCTCCCGGCGGGGTGCCAACTACTGTGGCAAGAATTGTGGGAAGCTACAGA
CAATCTTTCTGAAATATCCGATGGAGAAGGTGCCTGGCGCCCGGATGCCAGTGCAGATACGGGTCAAGCT
GTGGTTTGGGCTCTCTGTGGATGAGAAGGAGTTCAACCAGTTTGCTGAGGGGAAGCTGTCTGTCTTTGCT
GAAACCTATGAGAACGAGACTAAGTTGGCCCTTGTTGGGAACTGGGGCACAACGGGCCTCACCTACCCCA
AGTTTTCTGACGTCACGGGCAAGATCAAGCTACCCAAGGACAGCTTCCGCCCCTCGGCCGGCTGGACCTG
GGCTGGAGATTGGTTCGTGTGCCCGGAGAAGACTCTGCTCCATGACATGGACGCCGGTCACCTGAGCTTC
GTGGAAGAGGTGTTTGAGAACCAGACCCGGCTTCCCGGAGGCCAGTGGATCTACATGAGTGACAACTACA
CCGATGTGAACGGGGAGAAGGTGCTTCCCAAGGATGACATTGAGTGCCCACTGGGCTGGAAGTGGGAAGA
TGAGGAATGGTCCACAGACCTCAACCGGGCTGTCGATGAGCAAGGCTGGGAGTATAGCATCACCATCCCC
CCGGAGCGGAAGCCGAAGCACTGGGTCCCTGCTGAGAAGATGTACTACACACACCGACGGCGGCGCTGGG
TGCGCCTGCGCAGGAGGGATCTCAGCCAAATGGAAGCACTGAAAAGGCACAGGCAGGCGGAGGCGGAGGG
CGAGGGCTGGGAGTACGCCTCTCTTTTTGGCTGGAAGTTCCACCTCGAGTACCGCAAGACAGATGCCTTC
CGCCGCCGCCGCTGGCGCCGTCGCATGGAGCCACTGGAGAAGACGGGGCCTGCAGCTGTGTTTGCCCTTG
AGGGGGCCCTGGGCGGCGTGATGGATGACAAGAGTGAAGATTCCATGTCCGTCTCCACCTTGAGCTTCGG
TGTGAACAGACCCACGATTTCCTGCATATTCGACTATGGGAACCGCTACCATCTACGCTGCTACATGTAC
CAGGCCCGGGACCTGGCTGCGATGGACAAGGACTCTTTTTCTGATCCCTATGCCATCGTCTCCTTCCTGC
ACCAGAGCCAGAAGACGGTGGTGGTGAAGAACACCCTTAACCCCACCTGGGACCAGACGCTCATCTTCTA
CGAGATCGAGATCTTTGGCGAGCCGGCCACAGTTGCTGAGCAACCGCCCAGCATTGTGGTGGAGCTGTAC
GACCATGACACTTATGGTGCAGACGAGTTTATGGGTCGCTGCATCTGTCAACCGAGTCTGGAACGGATGC
CACGGCTGGCCTGGTTCCCACTGACGAGGGGCAGCCAGCCGTCGGGGGAGCTGCTGGCCTCTTTTGAGCT
CATCCAGAGAGAGAAGCCGGCCATCCACCATATTCCTGGTTTTGAGGTGCAGGAGACATCAAGGATCCTG
GATGAGTCTGAGGACACAGACCTGCCCTACCCACCACCCCAGAGGGAGGCCAACATCTACATGGTTCCTC
AGAACATCAAGCCAGCGCTCCAGCGTACCGCCATCGAGATCCTGGCATGGGGCCTGCGGAACATGAAGAG
TTACCAGCTGGCCAACATCTCCTCCCCCAGCCTCGTGGTAGAGTGTGGGGGCCAGACGGTGCAGTCCTGT
GTCATCAGGAACCTCCGGAAGAACCCCAACTTTGACATCTGCACCCTCTTCATGGAAGTGATGCTGCCCA
GGGAGGAGCTCTACTGCCCCCCCATCACCGTCAAGGTCATCGATAACCGCCAGTTTGGCCGCCGGCCTGT
GGTGGGCCAGTGTACCATCCGCTCCCTGGAGAGCTTCCTGTGTGACCCCTACTCGGCGGAGAGTCCATCC
CCACAGGGTGGCCCAGACGATGTGAGCCTACTCAGTCCTGGGGAAGACGTGCTCATCGACATTGATGACA
AGGAGCCCCTCATCCCCATCCAGGAGGAAGAGTTCATCGATTGGTGGAGCAAATTCTTTGCCTCCATAGG
GGAGAGGGAAAAGTGCGGCTCCTACCTGGAGAAGGATTTTGACACCCTGAAGGTCTATGACACACAGCTG
GAGAATGTGGAGGCCTTTGAGGGCCTGTCTGACTTTTGTAACACCTTCAAGCTGTACCGGGGCAAGACGC
AGGAGGAGACAGAAGATCCATCTGTGATTGGTGAATTTAAGGGCCTCTTCAAAATTTATCCCCTCCCAGA
AGACCCAGCCATCCCCATGCCCCCAAGACAGTTCCACCAGCTGGCCGCCCAGGGACCCCAGGAGTGCTTG
GTCCGTATCTACATTGTCCGAGCATTTGGCCTGCAGCCCAAGGACCCCAATGGAAAGTGTGATCCTTACA
TCAAGATCTCCATAGGGAAGAAATCAGTGAGTGACCAGGATAACTACATCCCCTGCACGCTGGAGCCCGT
ATTTGGAAAGATGTTCGAGCTGACCTGCACTCTGCCTCTGGAGAAGGACCTAAAGATCACTCTCTATGAC
TATGACCTCCTCTCCAAGGACGAAAAGATCGGTGAGACGGTCGTCGACCTGGAGAACAGGCTGCTGTCCA
AGTTTGGGGCTCGCTGTGGACTCCCACAGACCTACTGTGTCTCTGGACCGAACCAGTGGCGGGACCAGCT
CCGCCCCTCCCAGCTCCTCCACCTCTTCTGCCAGCAGCATAGAGTCAAGGCACCTGTGTACCGGACAGAC
CGTGTAATGTTTCAGGATAAAGAATATTCCATTGAAGAGATAGAGGCTGGCAGGATCCCAAACCCACACC
TGGGCCCAGTGGAGGAGCGTCTGGCTCTGCATGTGCTTCAGCAGCAGGGCCTGGTCCCGGAGCACGTGGA
GTCACGGCCCCTCTACAGCCCCCTGCAGCCAGACATCGAGCAGGGGAAGCTGCAGATGTGGGTCGACCTA
TTTCCGAAGGCCCTGGGGCGGCCTGGACCTCCCTTCAACATCACCCCACGGAGAGCCAGAAGGTTTTTCC
TGCGTTGTATTATCTGGAATACCAGAGATGTGATCCTGGATGACCTGAGCCTCACGGGGGAGAAGATGAG
CGACATTTATGTGAAAGGTTGGATGATTGGCTTTGAAGAACACAAGCAAAAGACAGACGTGCATTATCGT
TCCCTGGGAGGTGAAGGCAACTTCAACTGGAGGTTCATTTTCCCCTTCGACTACCTGCCAGCTGAGCAAG
TCTGTACCATTGCCAAGAAGGATGCCTTCTGGAGGCTGGACAAGACTGAGAGCAAAATCCCAGCACGAGT
GGTGTTCCAGATCTGGGACAATGACAAGTTCTCCTTTGATGATTTTCTGGGCTCCCTGCAGCTCGATCTC
AACCGCATGCCCAAGCCAGCCAAGACAGCCAAGAAGTGCTCCTTGGACCAGCTGGATGATGCTTTCCACC
CAGAATGGTTTGTGTCCCTTTTTGAGCAGAAAACAGTGAAGGGCTGGTGGCCCTGTGTAGCAGAAGAGGG
TGAGAAGAAAATACTGGCGGGCAAGCTGGAAATGACCTTGGAGATTGTAGCAGAGAGTGAGCATGAGGAG
CGGCCTGCTGGCCAGGGCCGGGATGAGCCCAACATGAACCCTAAGCTTGAGGACCCAAGGCGCCCCGACA
CCTCCTTCCTGTGGTTTACCTCCCCATACAAGACCATGAAGTTCATCCTGTGGCGGCGTTTCCGGTGGGC
CATCATCCTCTTCATCATCCTCTTCATCCTGCTGCTGTTCCTGGCCATCTTCATCTACGCCTTCCCGAAC
TATGCTGCCATGAAGCTGGTGAAGCCCTTCAGCTGA
